Addgene plasmid #25291: PP-HSP70 (3L4I)
Purpose: Bacterial expression for structure determination; may not be full ORF
Depositing lab: Cheryl Arrowsmith. Depositing organization: University of Toronto.
Backbone
  Vector backbone: pET15-MHL
  Backbone manufacturer: SGC
  Backbone size w/o insert (bp): 7737
  Vector type: Bacterial Expression
Growth in bacteria
  Bacterial resistance: Ampicillin, 100 μg/mL
  Growth temperature: 37°C
  Growth strain: DH5alpha
  Copy number: Low Copy
Gene/Insert
  Gene/Insert name: cgd2_20:G15-E396 (alt names: PDB ID: 3L4I, 3KVG; HSP70 (cgd2_20), ATP binding domain)
  Species: Cryptosporidium parvum
  Insert size (bp): 1146
  Mutation: contains amino acids G15-E396
  Tag / fusion protein: His (N terminal on insert)
  Cloning method: Restriction Enzyme
  Sequencing primers: 5′ T7; 3′ T7-term
Terms and licenses: Academic/Nonprofit Terms; Industry Terms: Not Available to Industry
Depositor comments: PDB ID: 3L4I, 3KVG https://www.rcsb.org/structure/3KVG/ SGC links: https://www.thesgc.org/structures/3L4I/ https://www.thesgc.org/structures/3KVG/
How to cite: PP-HSP70 (3L4I) was a gift from Cheryl Arrowsmith (Addgene plasmid # 25291 ; http://n2t.net/addgene:25291 ; RRID:Addgene_25291)
