[The description below was written by a language model from this plasmid's Addgene catalogue record.]
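Description:
PP-HSP70 (3L4I) is a bacterial expression plasmid built on the pET15-MHL backbone, a structural genomics vector of the pET family listed at about 7.7 kb without insert. It is maintained in E. coli under ampicillin selection and is recorded as low copy, with DH5alpha as the propagation strain. No feature table accompanies the record, so the origin of replication, promoter and terminator are not explicitly annotated. However, the listed sequencing primers (T7 forward and T7 terminator) indicate that the insert sits between a T7 promoter and T7 terminator, as is typical of pET vectors. In that arrangement, transcription depends on T7 RNA polymerase supplied by an appropriate expression host.

The insert is a 1146 bp fragment of the Cryptosporidium parvum gene cgd2_20, which encodes an HSP70 chaperone. It covers residues G15 to E396, corresponding to the ATP-binding (nucleotide-binding) domain rather than the full-length protein, and the record notes that the construct may not contain the complete open reading frame. The fragment was introduced by restriction enzyme cloning and carries an N-terminal His tag, which allows the recombinant protein to be purified by immobilised metal affinity chromatography.

The stated purpose is bacterial production of protein for structure determination, and the depositor links this construct to two deposited crystal structures of the domain (PDB entries 3L4I and 3KVG). It is therefore suited to producing the parasite HSP70 nucleotide-binding domain for crystallography, and potentially for biochemical work. Distribution is limited to academic and nonprofit users.
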