>Addgene plasmid #25291 | PP-HSP70 (3L4I) | depositor partial sequence | sequence record 11765 | Author sequence
GGTCCAGCTATTGGTATTGATTTAGGTACCACATACTCATGTGTTGGTGTATGGAGAAACGATACTGTAG
ATATTGTTCCAAACGATCAAGGTAACCGTACAACACCATCATATGTAGCATTTACAGAAACTGAGCGTCT
TATTGGTGATGCAGCAAAGAACCAAGTTGCTAGAAACCCAGAAAATACAGTTTTTGATGCTAAACGTCTT
ATTGGTAGAAAGTTTGATGATCAGGCAGTACAAAGTGATATGACTCACTGGCCATTTAAAGTAGTTAGAG
GTCCAAAGGACAAGCCAATCATCAGTGTAAACTACTTAGGTGAAAAGAAGGAATTCCATGCTGAAGAAAT
TTCTGCTATGGTTTTACAAAAGATGAAGGAGATCTCTGAAGCATACTTGGGTCGCCAAATTAAGAACGCT
GTAGTTACTGTTCCAGCTTATTTCAATGACTCACAGCGTCAAGCAACAAAGGATGCAGGTGCAATTGCTG
GTTTGAATGTAATGAGAATCATTAACGAGCCAACTGCAGCTGCTATTGCTTATGGTCTTGATAAGAAAGG
AACTGGCGAGAGAAATGTATTGATCTTCGATTTAGGTGGTGGTACTTTTGATGTATCATTATTAACTATT
GAAGATGGTATTTTTGAAGTTAAAGCTACCGCTGGTGATACTCACTTGGGTGGTGAAGATTTTGATAACA
GACTCGTAGAATTCTGTGTACAAGATTTCAAGAGAAAGAATAGAGGTATGGATTTAACCACAAATGCTAG
AGCTTTAAGAAGACTCAGAACTCAATGCGAGCGTGCAAAGAGAACTTTGTCATCTTCTACTCAAGCTACA
ATTGAGTTAGATTCACTCTATGAAGGTATTGATTATTCAGTTGCCATCAGTAGAGCTAGATTCGAAGAAC
TCTGCGCTGATTACTTCCGTGCAACTTTAGCTCCAGTTGAGAAAGTACTCAAGGATGCTGGTATGGACAA
GAGATCTGTACATGATGTTGTATTGGTTGGTGGTTCTACACGTATTCCAAAGGTTCAGGCCTTGATTCAG
GAATTCTTTAACGGTAAAGAGCCATGCAAAGCAATCAATCCAGACGAAGCTGTTGCTTATGGTGCTGCTG
TACAAGCTGCTATCTTAAATGGTGAG
