>Addgene plasmid #25291 | PP-HSP70 (3L4I) | addgene partial sequence | sequence record 31374 | 25291 with T7
TTTAGGGAAGGAGATATACGATGCATCATCATCATCATCACAGCAGCGGCAGAGAAAACTTGTATTTCCA
GGGCGGTCCAGCTATTGGTATTGATTTAGGTACCACATACTCATGTGTTGGTGTATGGAGAAACGATACT
GTAGATATTGTTCCAAACGATCAAGGTAACCGTACAACACCATCATATGTAGCATTTACAGAAACTGAGC
GTCTTATTGGTGATGCAGCAAAGAACCAAGTTGCTAGAAACCCAGAAAATACAGTTTTTGATGCTAAACG
TCTTATTGGTAGAAAGTTTGATGATCAGGCAGTACAAAGTGATATGACTCACTGGCCATTTAAAGTAGTT
AGAGGTCCAAAGGACAAGCCAATCATCAGTGTAAACTACTTAGGTGAAAAGAAGGAATTCCATGCTGAA
